Addgene plasmid #33133: pAC-luc-TimRA
Depositing lab: Michael Rosbash. Depositing organization: Brandeis University. Publication: A role for microRNAs in the Drosophila circadian clock. Kadener S, Menet JS, Sugino K, Horwich MD, Weissbein U, Nawathean P, Vagin VV, Zamore PD, Nelson SB, Rosbash M. Genes Dev. 2009 Sep 15;23(18):2179-91. Epub 2009 Aug 20. 10.1101/gad.1819509 PubMed 19696147.
Backbone
  Vector backbone: pAc5.1/V5-His B
  Backbone manufacturer: Invitrogen
  Modifications to backbone: pAc-Luciferase was constructed by ligation of the PCR product containing the Renilla Luciferase gene and an artificial poly-linker sequence into the parent vector.
  Vector type: Insect Expression, Luciferase
  Selectable markers: Hygromycin, Blasticidin
Growth in bacteria
  Bacterial resistance: Ampicillin, 100 μg/mL
  Growth temperature: 37°C
  Growth strain: DH5alpha
  Copy number: High Copy
Gene/Insert
  Gene/Insert name: Tim-RA 3' UTR
  Species: D. melanogaster (fly)
  Entrez Gene: tim (a.k.a. Dmel_CG3234, CG3234, Dmel\CG3234, Ritsu, TIM, Tim, Tim-1, dTIM, dTim, dtim, mel_tim, rit, s-tim, tim1)
  Promoter: Actin 5C
  Tag / fusion protein: Firefly Luciferase (N terminal on backbone)
  Cloning method: Restriction Enzyme; 5′ cloning site none (unknown if destroyed); 3′ cloning site none (unknown if destroyed)
  Sequencing primers: 5′ AC5
Terms and licenses: Academic/Nonprofit Terms; Industry Terms: Not Available to Industry
Depositor comments: pAc-Luc-TimRA was constructed by amplifying the genomic region containing the clk 3′ UTR plus 300 bases downstream from the annotated end of the mRNA and ligating the PCR product into pAc-Luciferase.
How to cite: pAC-luc-TimRA was a gift from Michael Rosbash (Addgene plasmid # 33133 ; http://n2t.net/addgene:33133 ; RRID:Addgene_33133)
