[The description below was written by a language model from this plasmid's Addgene catalogue record.]
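Description:
pAC-luc-TimRA is an insect-cell expression plasmid that serves as a luciferase 3′ UTR reporter, built on the commercial pAc5.1/V5-His B backbone. It is propagated in E. coli as a high-copy plasmid under ampicillin selection. The record also lists hygromycin and blasticidin as selectable markers, although no feature table is provided to show where, or whether, such cassettes sit on the plasmid.

Expression is driven by the Drosophila Actin 5C promoter, a strong constitutive promoter commonly used in cultured fly cells such as S2 cells. An intermediate vector, pAc-Luciferase, was made by inserting a PCR product carrying a luciferase gene and an artificial polylinker into the parent backbone. The 3′ UTR of the Tim-RA transcript of the D. melanogaster circadian gene timeless (tim) was then cloned downstream of luciferase. Luciferase output therefore reports post-transcriptional regulation acting through the tim 3′ UTR, and the associated work concerned the role of microRNAs in the fly circadian clock.

The record contains internal inconsistencies. The backbone modification note says the reporter is Renilla luciferase, whereas the tag field lists firefly luciferase. The depositor comment describes amplifying a genomic region containing the clk 3′ UTR plus about 300 bases beyond the annotated mRNA end, while the insert name and gene fields specify tim; this may be carried-over wording from a sister construct. The cloning sites are not stated. Users should check both the luciferase identity and the insert against the sequence.
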