>Addgene plasmid #33133 | pAC-luc-TimRA | addgene partial sequence | sequence record 41740 | AC5 5'-ACACAAAGCCGCTCCATCAG-3'
GATCTGGCGCGCCCCTAGGAAGCTTCACGTGATGGAAGACGCCAAAAACATAAAGAAAGGCCCGGCGCCA
TTCTATCCTCTAGAGGATGGAACCGCTGGAGAGCAACTGCATAAGGCTATGAAGAGATACGCCCTGGTTC
CTGGAACAATTGCTTTTACAGATGCACATATCGAGGTGAACATCACGTACGCGGAATACTTCGAAATGTC
CGTTCGGTTGGCAGAAGCTATGAAACGATATGGGCTGAATACAAATCACAGAATCGTCGTATGCAGTGAA
AACTCTCTTCAATTCTTTATGCCGGTGTTGGGCGCGTTATTTATCGGAGTTGCAGTTGCGCCCGCGAACG
ACATTTATAATGAACGTGAATTGCTCAACAGTATGAACATTTCGCAGCCTACCGTAGTGTTTGTTTCCAA
AAAGGGGTTGCAAAAAATTTTGAACGTGCAAAAAAAATTACCAATAATCCAGAAAATTATTATCATGGAT
TCTAAAACGGATTACCAGGGATTTCAGTCGATGTACACGTTCGTCACATCTCATCTACCTCCCGGTTTTA
ATGAATACGATTTTGTACCAGAGTCCTTTGATCGTGACAAAACAATTGCACTGATAATGAATTCCTCTGG
ATCTACTGGGTTACCTAAGGGTGTGGCCCTTCCGCATAGAACTGCCTGCGTCAGATTCTCGCATGCCAGA
GATCCTATTTTTGGCAATCAAATCATTCCGGATACTGCGATTTTAAGTGTTGTTCCATTCCATCACGGTT
TTGGAATGTTTACTACACTCGGATATTTGATATGTGGATT
