>Addgene plasmid #33133 | pAC-luc-TimRA | addgene partial sequence | sequence record 42239 | Luc-F 5'-CAGTCAAGTAACAACCGCGA-3'
AAGGTCTTACCGGAAAACTCGACGCAAGAAAAATCAGAGAGATCCTCATAAAGGCCAAGAAGGGCGGAAA
GTCCAAATTGTAACCGCGGGCGCGCGCTAGCGCGGCCGCGGATCCAATTCCAATCGATCCTAACCGATCC
GATCCGATATCCGAGTTTTGAGTGAGGCCCACCCAGCTGGAAAGAATTGTACCTTATTCAATCAAATCAA
GTAACGTTTAATATCACCCGGCACAAGGATTGTACATTTTATGACCTCTAAATGCAAAAGTATACCTGAT
TAATTAGCTACGCATAACGTAAATTACGCGGATAAACAAAAAAAGTCCAAGCAGAAAGTGAAGAAAAGTG
CATTATTTGGTTAATGAATGTGAGGCTCTGCAGACTGTTTGCTTATGCTAGCCCACTAGATACTCTTAAG
TTAACCTTAGTTTTCAATCGTATTCGGTATACCTACCTACCACATACACACACATACATGTAAATGGGCA
GTTCCTGGTTCAAATAGTGCAAATATACACAGATAAATCTATTTACACGTTTAAGAAAGAAGAGCGACCG
GTGTCCATCCACCAAAAACCATCTGTATGTATATCCTTAGTCATAAGTTATGCTTAGCAGTAATAAAGCT
TTCCCTGTAGCCAAAAGCCACAAATCTTCGTCTCTGACTGGGTGCAAATCCAAATGTGAATAATGTGCAG
CAAATTGGCGGAGCCGCATAAAAAACGAGCGGTGGGCACCGCGAATTAAGGTCATCTGGCCAATCCGGGG
GTCAGGGGAT
